Addgene plasmid #12448: pET15b-mISG15(GG)
Depositing lab: Dong-Er Zhang. Depositing organization: Scripps California (The Scripps Research Institute). Publication: UBP43, an ISG15-specific deconjugating enzyme: expression, purification, and enzymatic assays. Kim KI, Zhang DE. Methods Enzymol. 2005;398:491-9. doi: 10.1016/S0076-6879(05)98040-3. PubMed 16275353.
Backbone
  Vector backbone: pET15b
  Backbone size w/o insert (bp): 5708
  Vector type: Bacterial Expression
Growth in bacteria
  Bacterial resistance: Ampicillin, 100 μg/mL
  Growth temperature: 37°C
  Growth strain: DH5alpha
  Copy number: High Copy
Gene/Insert
  Gene/Insert name: C-terminal processed form of ISG15 (alt name: ISG15)
  Species: M. musculus (mouse)
  Tag / fusion protein: His (N terminal on backbone)
  Cloning method: Restriction Enzyme; 5′ cloning site NdeI (not destroyed); 3′ cloning site BamHI (not destroyed)
  Sequencing primers: 5′ NA
Terms and licenses: Academic/Nonprofit Terms; Industry Terms: Not Available to Industry
How to cite: pET15b-mISG15(GG) was a gift from Dong-Er Zhang (Addgene plasmid # 12448 ; http://n2t.net/addgene:12448 ; RRID:Addgene_12448)
