[The description below was written by a language model from this plasmid's Addgene catalogue record.]
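Description:
pET15b-mISG15(GG) is a bacterial expression plasmid built on the pET15b backbone (5708 bp without insert) for producing recombinant mouse ISG15 in E. coli. It is selected with ampicillin and is recorded as high copy, with propagation in a standard cloning strain. No feature table accompanies the record, so the regulatory elements are not listed individually. pET15b is, however, a standard T7-driven vector in which a T7 promoter under lac operator control directs transcription, so expression normally requires a host that supplies T7 RNA polymerase.

The insert is the C-terminally processed form of Mus musculus ISG15, an interferon-stimulated ubiquitin-like modifier. The "(GG)" in the name indicates that the coding sequence ends at the exposed diglycine motif, which corresponds to the mature protein rather than the precursor bearing a C-terminal extension. This terminal Gly-Gly is the end through which ubiquitin-like proteins are activated and conjugated to substrates. The fragment was cloned between the NdeI and BamHI sites, both of which were retained. This places it in frame with the backbone-encoded N-terminal His tag, allowing purification by metal-affinity chromatography. The insert size is not stated in the record.

The associated publication concerns the expression, purification and enzymatic assay of UBP43, an ISG15-specific deconjugating enzyme. This suggests the plasmid serves as a source of purified, conjugation-competent mouse ISG15 for in vitro studies of ISG15 conjugation and deconjugation.
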