>Addgene plasmid #12448 | pET15b-mISG15(GG) | addgene partial sequence | sequence record 19858 | 12448 with T7
TGAGTNATTCCCTCTGAATATTTTGTTTACTTTAAGAAGGAGATATACCATGGGCAGCAGCCATCATCAT
CATCATCACAGCAGCGGCCTGGTGCCGCGCGGCAGCCATATGGCCTGGGACCTAAAGGTGAAGATGCTGG
GGGGTAACGATTTCCTGGTGTCCGTGACTAACTCCATGACGGTGTCAGAACTGAAGAAGCAGATTGCCCA
GAAGATTGGTGTGCCGGCTTTCCAGCAGCGCCTGGCCCACCAAACTGCAGTGCTCCAGGACGGTCTTACC
CTTTCCAGTCTGGGTCTGGGTCCCAGCAGCACAGTGATGCTAGTGGTACAGAACTGCAGCGAGCCTCTGA
GCATCCTGGTGAGGAACGAAAGGGGCCACAGCAACATCTATGAGGTCTTTCTGACGCAGACTGTAGACAC
GCTTAAGAAGAAGGTGTCCCAGCGGGAACAAGTCCACGAAGACCAGTTCTGGCTGAGCTTCGAGGGAAGG
CCCATGGAGGACAAGGAGCTGCTGGGGGAGTATGGCCTAAAGCCCCAGTGCACAGTGATCAAGCATTTGC
GCCTGAGGGGTGGGTAAGGATCCGGCTGCTAACAAAGCCCGAAAGGAAGCTGAGTTGGCTGCTGCCACCG
CTGAGCAATAACTAGCATAACCCCTTGGGGCCTCTAAACGGGTCTTGAGGGTTTTTTGNNGAANGGAGGA
ACTATATTCCGGTATCCCGCAAGAGGCCGGCAGTACCGGCATAACCAAGCCTATGCCTACAGCATCCAGG
GTGACGGTGCCNAGATGAAAAACCTT
